Addgene plasmid #242943: pDL1-Spol-Ovo-C-term
Purpose: Encodes a C-terminal fragment of Spol-Ovo for use in generating dsRNA for RNAi in the planarian S. polychroa
Depositing lab: Erin Davies. Depositing organization: National Cancer Institute (NCI). Publication: Protocol combining RNA interference and regeneration assays in planarian embryos. Deihl EW, Booth CLT, Davies EL. bioRxiv [Preprint]. 2025 Jul 22:2025.07.21.666018. doi: 10.1101/2025.07.21.666018. PubMed 40777484.
Backbone
  Vector backbone: pDL1
  Backbone manufacturer: Daniel Lobo (Addgene plasmid # 182263)
  Backbone size w/o insert (bp): 2319
  Total vector size (bp): 2649
  Vector type: RNAi
Growth in bacteria
  Bacterial resistance: Ampicillin, 100 μg/mL
  Growth temperature: 37°C
  Growth strain: DH5alpha
  Copy number: High Copy
Gene/Insert
  Gene/Insert name: Spol-Ovo (Cterm fragment)
  Species: Schmidtea polychroa
  Insert size (bp): 455
  Cloning method: Gibson Cloning
  Sequencing primers: 5′ ACAAATGGTGGAGATGGAATAGT; 3′ GGGTGCTCCTGAATGATGTG
Terms and licenses: Academic/Nonprofit Terms; Industry Terms: Not Available to Industry
Depositor comments: pDL1 (empty vector) is available as Addgene #182263.
How to cite: pDL1-Spol-Ovo-C-term was a gift from Erin Davies (Addgene plasmid # 242943 ; http://n2t.net/addgene:242943 ; RRID:Addgene_242943)
