[The description below was written by a language model from this plasmid's Addgene catalogue record and pLannotate feature annotations shown in this document.]
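Description:
pDL1-Spol-Ovo-C-term is a small, high-copy bacterial plasmid of about 2.65 kb, built on the pDL1 RNAi backbone. It serves as a template for producing double-stranded RNA against the Ovo gene of the planarian Schmidtea polychroa. It replicates in E. coli from a ColE1/pUC-type origin and is selected with ampicillin through a β-lactamase gene driven by its own AmpR promoter. A short remnant of the pBR322 bom region and a tiny lacZα fragment are backbone leftovers with no evident functional role.

The payload is a C-terminal fragment of Spol-Ovo, listed as 455 bp and inserted by Gibson assembly. Automated annotation recognises part of the fragment by its similarity to Drosophila ovo/shavenbaby. That label reflects homology to a conserved region, not a fly origin for the sequence. The insert lies between two convergent T7 promoters, each backed by an outward-placed T7 terminator, so T7 RNA polymerase can transcribe both strands and stop before reading into the backbone. The complementary transcripts anneal to form dsRNA. An SP6 promoter sits just inside the T7 promoter on one side and a T3 promoter on the other, which allows a single sense or antisense strand to be transcribed when needed, for example to make riboprobes.

According to the record, the plasmid is used to generate dsRNA for RNAi knockdown of Ovo in S. polychroa, and the associated work combines RNA interference with regeneration assays in planarian embryos. The record does not say whether the dsRNA is made in vitro or in bacteria.
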