Features (pLannotate 1.2.2; 12 found; start..end, strand, type, name):
    927..1515    +  rep_origin     ori: high-copy-number ColE1/pMB1/pBR322/pUC origin of replication
   1693..1740    -  terminator     T7 terminator: transcription terminator for bacteriophage T7 RNA polymerase
   1759..1777    +  promoter       T7 promoter: promoter for bacteriophage T7 RNA polymerase
   1779..1797    +  promoter       SP6 promoter: promoter for bacteriophage SP6 RNA polymerase
   1843..2166    -  CDS            ovo (fragment): OVO_DROME - Also known as svb From Drosophila melanogaster (Fruit fly).
   2260..2278    -  promoter       T3 promoter: promoter for bacteriophage T3 RNA polymerase
   2280..2298    -  promoter       T7 promoter: promoter for bacteriophage T7 RNA polymerase
   2299..2315    +  CDS            lacZα (fragment): LacZα fragment of β-galactosidase; lacZ fragment
   2317..2364    +  terminator     T7 terminator: transcription terminator for bacteriophage T7 RNA polymerase
   2365..2415    -  misc_feature   bom (fragment): basis of mobility region from pBR322
   2442..2546    +  promoter       AmpR promoter: bla
   2547..756     +  CDS            AmpR (across the origin): β-lactamase; bla; confers resistance to ampicillin, carbenicillin, and related antibiotics
>Addgene plasmid #242943 | pDL1-Spol-Ovo-C-term | addgene full sequence | sequence record 486385 | Addgene NGS Result
GATCAGTTGGGTGCACGAGTGGGTTACATCGAACTGGATCTCAACAGCGGTAAGATCCTTGAGAGTTTTC
GCCCCGAAGAACGTTTTCCAATGATGAGCACTTTTAAAGTTCTGCTATGTGGCGCGGTATTATCCCGTAT
TGACGCCGGGCAAGAGCAACTCGGTCGCCGCATACACTATTCTCAGAATGACTTGGTTGAGTACTCACCA
GTCACAGAAAAGCATCTTACGGATGGCATGACAGTAAGAGAATTATGCAGTGCTGCCATAACCATGAGTG
ATAACACTGCGGCCAACTTACTTCTGACAACGATCGGAGGACCGAAGGAGCTAACCGCTTTTTTGCACAA
CATGGGGGATCATGTAACTCGCCTTGATCGTTGGGAACCGGAGCTGAATGAAGCCATACCAAACGACGAG
CGTGACACCACGATGCCTGTAGCAATGGCAACAACGTTGCGCAAACTATTAACTGGCGAACTACTTACTC
TAGCTTCCCGGCAACAATTAATAGACTGGATGGAGGCGGATAAAGTTGCAGGACCACTTCTGCGCTCGGC
CCTTCCGGCTGGCTGGTTTATTGCTGATAAATCTGGAGCCGGTGAGCGTGGGTCTCGCGGTATCATTGCA
GCACTGGGGCCAGATGGTAAGCCCTCCCGTATCGTAGTTATCTACACGACGGGGAGTCAGGCAACTATGG
ATGAACGAAATAGACAGATCGCTGAGATAGGTGCCTCACTGATTAAGCATTGGTAACTGTCAGACCAAGT
TTACTCATATATACTTTAGATTGATTTAAAACTTCATTTTTAATTTAAAAGGATCTAGGTGAAGATCCTT
TTTGATAATCTCATGACCAAAATCCCTTAACGTGAGTTTTCGTTCCACTGAGCGTCAGACCCCGTAGAAA
AGATCAAAGGATCTTCTTGAGATCCTTTTTTTCTGCGCGTAATCTGCTGCTTGCAAACAAAAAAACCACC
GCTACCAGCGGTGGTTTGTTTGCCGGATCAAGAGCTACCAACTCTTTTTCCGAAGGTAACTGGCTTCAGC
AGAGCGCAGATACCAAATACTGTTCTTCTAGTGTAGCCGTAGTTAGGCCACCACTTCAAGAACTCTGTAG
CACCGCCTACATACCTCGCTCTGCTAATCCTGTTACCAGTGGCTGCTGCCAGTGGCGATAAGTCGTGTCT
TACCGGGTTGGACTCAAGACGATAGTTACCGGATAAGGCGCAGCGGTCGGGCTGAACGGGGGGTTCGTGC
ACACAGCCCAGCTTGGAGCGAACGACCTACACCGAACTGAGATACCTACAGCGTGAGCTATGAGAAAGCG
CCACGCTTCCCGAAGGGAGAAAGGCGGACAGGTATCCGGTAAGCGGCAGGGTCGGAACAGGAGAGCGCAC
GAGGGAGCTTCCAGGGGGAAACGCCTGGTATCTTTATAGTCCTGTCGGGTTTCGCCACCTCTGACTTGAG
CGTCGATTTTTGTGATGCTCGTCAGGGGGGCGGAGCCTATGGAAAAACGCCAGCAACGCGGCCTTTTTAC
GGTTCCTGGCCTTTTGCTGGCCTTTTGCTCACATGTTCTTTCCTGCGTTATCCCCTGATTCTGTGGATAA
CCGTATTACCGCCTTTGAGTGAGCTGATACCGCTCGCCGCAGCCGAACGACCGAGCGCAGCGAGTCAGTG
AGCGAGGAAGCGCAAAAAACCCCTCAAGACCCGTTTAGAGGCCCCAAGGGGTTATGCTAGACAGGAAACA
GCTATGACTAATACGACTCACTATAGGGATTTAGGTGACACTATAGAAGGGTGCTCCTGAATGATGTGAC
TCAACCATGTTGCTTTGCAAGACGTACTGTAACTGCAGATTTCACATGGATACAACTTATTCCTTCTCTC
TTTGTATAAATAATTCAGTTCTACTCCGTGTATTTTTACTTGATGACTTTCCAATGAACATCGTTGACTG
AATTGTCTCGTGCAACTTTGACATTTGTATGGTTGAACTCCTGTATGGACTCTCGTATGTCGTTTGAGAT
CATACGAATCAATAAACGGCTTAAAACAATATTTGCACAACCAATCGAAATTTACACCATGCGAACGAAT
GTGACGTTGCATGTGCTTTTTGGACGGAAACACTTTGTTGCATATCTTACATTGATAATTGTTATTTACA
ACGATGCAAAATTTGTCCATTGATTTATCTCGTTCTTCTTTAAATTGTTTTCGAAATGGATTTACTATTC
CATCTCCACCATTTGTCTCCCTTTAGTGAGGGTTAATTCCCTATAGTGAGTCGTATTAACTGGCCGTCGT
TTTACCCTAGCATAACCCCTTGGGGCCTCTAAACGGGTCTTGAGGGGTTTTTTGCCTGATGCGGTATTTT
CTCCTTACGCATCTGTGCGGTATTTCACACCGCATCAGGTGGCACTTTTCGGGGAAATGTGCGCGGAACC
CCTATTTGTTTATTTTTCTAAATACATTCAAATATGTATCCGCTCATGAGACAATAACCCTGATAAATGC
TTCAATAATATTGAAAAAGGAAGAGTATGAGTATTCAACATTTCCGTGTCGCCCTTATTCCCTTTTTTGC
GGCATTTTGCCTTCCTGTTTTTGCTCACCCAGAAACGCTGGTGAAAGTAAAAGATGCTGAA
